Addgene plasmid #172645: pcDNA3.1-2xFLAG-2xSTREP-CCND1(T286I)
Purpose: Expresses 2xFLAG-2xSTREP-tagged cyclin D1(T286I) in mammalian cells
Depositing lab: Michele Pagano. Depositing organization: NYU Grossman School of Medicine. Publication: CRL4(AMBRA1) is a master regulator of D-type cyclins. Simoneschi D, Rona G, Zhou N, Jeong YT, Jiang S, Milletti G, Arbini AA, O'Sullivan A, Wang AA, Nithikasem S, Keegan S, Siu Y, Cianfanelli V, Maiani E, Nazio F, Cecconi F, Boccalatte F, Fenyo D, Jones DR, Busino L, Pagano M. Nature. 2021 Apr;592(7856):789-793. doi: 10.1038/s41586-021-03445-y. Epub 2021 Apr 14. PubMed 33854235.
Backbone
  Vector backbone: pcDNA3.1
  Backbone manufacturer: Invitrogen
  Vector type: Mammalian Expression
  Selectable markers: Neomycin (select with G418)
Growth in bacteria
  Bacterial resistance: Ampicillin, 100 μg/mL
  Growth temperature: 37°C
  Growth strain: DH5alpha
  Copy number: High Copy
Gene/Insert
  Gene/Insert name: CCND1 (alt names: cyclin D1; BCL1)
  Species: H. sapiens (human)
  Mutation: Thr286Ile
  Entrez Gene: CCND1 (a.k.a. BCL1, D11S287E, PRAD1, U21B31)
  Promoter: CMV
  Tag / fusion protein: 2xFLAG-2xSTREP (N terminal on insert)
  Cloning method: Restriction Enzyme; 5′ cloning site Unknown (unknown if destroyed); 3′ cloning site Unknown (unknown if destroyed)
  Sequencing primers: 5′ CMV Forward; 3′ BGH Reverse
Terms and licenses: Academic/Nonprofit Terms; Industry Terms: Not Available to Industry
How to cite: pcDNA3.1-2xFLAG-2xSTREP-CCND1(T286I) was a gift from Michele Pagano (Addgene plasmid # 172645 ; http://n2t.net/addgene:172645 ; RRID:Addgene_172645)
