[The description below was written by a language model from this plasmid's Addgene catalogue record and pLannotate feature annotations shown in this document.]
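Description:
pcDNA3.1-2xFLAG-2xSTREP-CCND1(T286I) is a mammalian expression plasmid built on the Invitrogen pcDNA3.1 backbone, sequenced at about 6.4 kb. It is propagated in E. coli as a high-copy plasmid through a ColE1/pUC-type origin and selected with ampicillin via the β-lactamase gene. An f1 origin is also present, which in principle permits single-stranded DNA production. For mammalian cells, a separate cassette places the neomycin phosphotransferase gene under the SV40 enhancer/early promoter with an SV40 polyadenylation signal, allowing G418 selection of stable transfectants. The automated annotation also reports short fragments (ble, lacI, bom, a truncated HIV-1 LTR). These appear to be backbone remnants or partial sequence matches rather than functional elements.

The payload is human CCND1 (cyclin D1) carrying a Thr286Ile substitution, fused at its N terminus to a tandem 2xFLAG-2xSTREP tag. Transcription is driven by the CMV immediate-early enhancer and promoter and terminated by the bovine growth hormone polyadenylation signal. A T7 promoter upstream of the coding region could additionally support in vitro transcription. The feature table detects only partial FLAG and Strep-Tag II matches just upstream of the cyclin D1 coding sequence, consistent with the catalogued tag position. The cloning sites are not recorded.

Cyclin D1 is the regulatory partner of CDK4 that promotes RB phosphorylation and G1/S progression. Thr286 is generally known as a phosphorylation site linked to cyclin D1 turnover, so the mutant is likely intended as a degradation-resistant form, although the record does not say this explicitly. The dual tag suits immunodetection and sequential affinity purification of cyclin D1 complexes. The associated publication concerns regulation of D-type cyclins by the CRL4(AMBRA1) ubiquitin ligase.
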