Features (pLannotate 1.2.2; 22 found; start..end, strand, type, name):
     85..414     +  promoter       SV40 promoter: SV40 enhancer and early promoter
    481..1272    +  CDS            neo: KKA2_KLEPN - Also known as kan, nptII. Experimental evidence at protein level: Swiss-Prot protein existence level 1. Resistance to kanamycin, neomycin, paromomycin, ribostamycin, butirosin and gentamicin B. From Klebsiella pneumoniae.
   1296..1454    +  CDS            ble (fragment): BLE_KLEPN - Experimental evidence at protein level: Swiss-Prot protein existence level 1. Binding protein with a strong affinity to the bleomycin family of antibiotics. Binds to CL990; an antimitotic-antibiotic compound. From Klebsiella pneumoniae.
   1449..1570    +  polyA_signal   SV40 poly(A) signal: SV40 polyadenylation signal
   1643..1659    -  protein_bind   lac operator: The lac repressor binds to the lac operator to inhibit transcription in E. coli. This inhibition can be relieved by adding lactose or isopropyl-β-D-thiogalactopyranoside (IPTG). lac repressor encoded by lacI
   1667..1697    -  promoter       lac promoter: promoter for the E. coli lac operon
   1712..1733    -  protein_bind   CAP binding site: CAP binding activates transcription in the presence of cAMP. E. coli catabolite activator protein
   1746..1838    -  CDS            lacI (fragment): lac repressor; lacI; The lac repressor binds to the lac operator to inhibit transcription in E. coli. This inhibition can be relieved by adding lactose or isopropyl-β-D-thiogalactopyranoside (IPTG).
   2021..2609    -  rep_origin     ori: high-copy-number ColE1/pMB1/pBR322/pUC origin of replication
   2780..3640    -  CDS            AmpR: β-lactamase; bla; confers resistance to ampicillin, carbenicillin, and related antibiotics
   3641..3745    -  promoter       AmpR promoter: bla
   3804..3856    -  misc_feature   bom (fragment): basis of mobility region from pBR322
   4011..4390    +  enhancer       CMV enhancer: human cytomegalovirus immediate early enhancer
   4391..4594    +  promoter       CMV promoter: human cytomegalovirus (CMV) immediate early promoter
   4590..4623    +  LTR            5' LTR (truncated) (fragment): truncated 5' long terminal repeat (LTR) from HIV-1
   4639..4657    +  promoter       T7 promoter: promoter for bacteriophage T7 RNA polymerase
   4702..4722    +  CDS            FLAG (fragment): FLAG® epitope tag, followed by an enterokinase cleavage site
   4837..4856    +  CDS            Strep-Tag II (fragment): peptide that binds Strep-Tactin®, an engineered form of streptavidin
   4879..5760    +  CDS            CCND1: CCND1_HUMAN - Also known as BCL1, PRAD1. Experimental evidence at protein level: Swiss-Prot protein existence level 1. Regulatory component of the cyclin D1-CDK4 (DC) complex that phosphorylates and inhibits members of the retinoblastoma (RB) protein family including RB1 and regulates the cell-cycle during G(1)/S transition. Phosphorylation of RB1 allows dissociation of the transcription factor E2F from the RB/E2F complex and the subsequent transcription of E2F target genes which are responsible for the progression through the G(1) phase. Hypophosphorylates RB1 in early G(1) phase. Cyclin D-CD
   5807..6031    +  polyA_signal   bGH poly(A) signal: bovine growth hormone polyadenylation signal
   6035..6056    +  promoter       SV40 promoter (fragment): SV40 enhancer and early promoter
   6077..71      +  rep_origin     f1 ori (across the origin) (sequence partly withheld): f1 bacteriophage origin of replication; arrow indicates direction of (+) strand synthesis
>Addgene plasmid #172645 | pcDNA3.1-2xFLAG-2xSTREP-CCND1(T286I) | addgene full sequence | sequence record 340128 | Addgene NGS Result
ATAAGGGATTTTGCCGATTTCGGCCTATTGGTTAAAAAATGAGCTGATTTAACAAAAATTTAACGCGAAT
TAATTCTGTGGAATGTGTGTCAGTTAGGGTGTGGAAAGTCCCCAGGCTCCCCAGCAGGCAGAAGTATGCA
AAGCATGCATCTCAATTAGTCAGCAACCAGGTGTGGAAAGTCCCCAGGCTCCCCAGCAGGCAGAAGTATG
CAAAGCATGCATCTCAATTAGTCAGCAACCATAGTCCCGCCCCTAACTCCGCCCATCCCGCCCCTAACTC
CGCCCAGTTCCGCCCATTCTCCGCCCCATGGCTGACTAATTTTTTTTATTTATGCAGAGGCCGAGGCCGC
CTCTGCCTCTGAGCTATTCCAGAAGTAGTGAGGAGGCTTTTTTGGAGGCCTAGGCTTTTGCAAAAAGCTC
CCGGGAGCTTGTATATCCATTTTCGGATCTGATCAAGAGACAGGATGAGGATCGTTTCGCATGATTGAAC
AAGATGGATTGCACGCAGGTTCTCCGGCCGCTTGGGTGGAGAGGCTATTCGGCTATGACTGGGCACAACA
GACAATCGGCTGCTCTGATGCCGCCGTGTTCCGGCTGTCAGCGCAGGGGCGCCCGGTTCTTTTTGTCAAG
ACCGACCTGTCCGGTGCCCTGAATGAACTGCAGGACGAGGCAGCGCGGCTATCGTGGCTGGCCACGACGG
GCGTTCCTTGCGCAGCTGTGCTCGACGTTGTCACTGAAGCGGGAAGGGACTGGCTGCTATTGGGCGAAGT
GCCGGGGCAGGATCTCCTGTCATCTCACCTTGCTCCTGCCGAGAAAGTATCCATCATGGCTGATGCAATG
CGGCGGCTGCATACGCTTGATCCGGCTACCTGCCCATTCGACCACCAAGCGAAACATCGCATCGAGCGAG
CACGTACTCGGATGGAAGCCGGTCTTGTCGATCAGGATGATCTGGACGAAGAGCATCAGGGGCTCGCGCC
AGCCGAACTGTTCGCCAGGCTCAAGGCGCGCATGCCCGACGGCGAGGATCTCGTCGTGACCCATGGCGAT
GCCTGCTTGCCGAATATCATGGTGGAAAATGGCCGCTTTTCTGGATTCATCGACTGTGGCCGGCTGGGTG
TGGCGGACCGCTATCAGGACATAGCGTTGGCTACCCGTGATATTGCTGAAGAGCTTGGCGGCGAATGGGC
TGACCGCTTCCTCGTGCTTTACGGTATCGCCGCTCCCGATTCGCAGCGCATCGCCTTCTATCGCCTTCTT
GACGAGTTCTTCTGAGCGGGACTCTGGGGTTCGAAATGACCGACCAAGCGACGCCCAACCTGCCATCACG
AGATTTCGATTCCACCGCCGCCTTCTATGAAAGGTTGGGCTTCGGAATCGTTTTCCGGGACGCCGGCTGG
ATGATCCTCCAGCGCGGGGATCTCATGCTGGAGTTCTTCGCCCACCCCAACTTGTTTATTGCAGCTTATA
ATGGTTACAAATAAAGCAATAGCATCACAAATTTCACAAATAAAGCATTTTTTTCACTGCATTCTAGTTG
TGGTTTGTCCAAACTCATCAATGTATCTTATCATGTCTGTATACCGTCGACCTCTAGCTAGAGCTTGGCG
TAATCATGGTCATAGCTGTTTCCTGTGTGAAATTGTTATCCGCTCACAATTCCACACAACATACGAGCCG
GAAGCATAAAGTGTAAAGCCTGGGGTGCCTAATGAGTGAGCTAACTCACATTAATTGCGTTGCGCTCACT
GCCCGCTTTCCAGTCGGGAAACCTGTCGTGCCAGCTGCATTAATGAATCGGCCAACGCGCGGGGAGAGGC
GGTTTGCGTATTGGGCGCTCTTCCGCTTCCTCGCTCACTGACTCGCTGCGCTCGGTCGTTCGGCTGCGGC
GAGCGGTATCAGCTCACTCAAAGGCGGTAATACGGTTATCCACAGAATCAGGGGATAACGCAGGAAAGAA
CATGTGAGCAAAAGGCCAGCAAAAGGCCAGGAACCGTAAAAAGGCCGCGTTGCTGGCGTTTTTCCATAGG
CTCCGCCCCCCTGACGAGCATCACAAAAATCGACGCTCAAGTCAGAGGTGGCGAAACCCGACAGGACTAT
AAAGATACCAGGCGTTTCCCCCTGGAAGCTCCCTCGTGCGCTCTCCTGTTCCGACCCTGCCGCTTACCGG
ATACCTGTCCGCCTTTCTCCCTTCGGGAAGCGTGGCGCTTTCTCATAGCTCACGCTGTAGGTATCTCAGT
TCGGTGTAGGTCGTTCGCTCCAAGCTGGGCTGTGTGCACGAACCCCCCGTTCAGCCCGACCGCTGCGCCT
TATCCGGTAACTATCGTCTTGAGTCCAACCCGGTAAGACACGACTTATCGCCACTGGCAGCAGCCACTGG
TAACAGGATTAGCAGAGCGAGGTATGTAGGCGGTGCTACAGAGTTCTTGAAGTGGTGGCCTAACTACGGC
TACACTAGAAGAACAGTATTTGGTATCTGCGCTCTGCTGAAGCCAGTTACCTTCGGAAAAAGAGTTGGTA
GCTCTTGATCCGGCAAACAAACCACCGCTGGTAGCGGTGGTTTTTTTGTTTGCAAGCAGCAGATTACGCG
CAGAAAAAAAGGATCTCAAGAAGATCCTTTGATCTTTTCTACGGGGTCTGACGCTCAGTGGAACGAAAAC
TCACGTTAAGGGATTTTGGTCATGAGATTATCAAAAAGGATCTTCACCTAGATCCTTTTAAATTAAAAAT
GAAGTTTTAAATCAATCTAAAGTATATATGAGTAAACTTGGTCTGACAGTTACCAATGCTTAATCAGTGA
GGCACCTATCTCAGCGATCTGTCTATTTCGTTCATCCATAGTTGCCTGACTCCCCGTCGTGTAGATAACT
ACGATACGGGAGGGCTTACCATCTGGCCCCAGTGCTGCAATGATACCGCGAGACCCACGCTCACCGGCTC
CAGATTTATCAGCAATAAACCAGCCAGCCGGAAGGGCCGAGCGCAGAAGTGGTCCTGCAACTTTATCCGC
CTCCATCCAGTCTATTAATTGTTGCCGGGAAGCTAGAGTAAGTAGTTCGCCAGTTAATAGTTTGCGCAAC
GTTGTTGCCATTGCTACAGGCATCGTGGTGTCACGCTCGTCGTTTGGTATGGCTTCATTCAGCTCCGGTT
CCCAACGATCAAGGCGAGTTACATGATCCCCCATGTTGTGCAAAAAAGCGGTTAGCTCCTTCGGTCCTCC
GATCGTTGTCAGAAGTAAGTTGGCCGCAGTGTTATCACTCATGGTTATGGCAGCACTGCATAATTCTCTT
ACTGTCATGCCATCCGTAAGATGCTTTTCTGTGACTGGTGAGTACTCAACCAAGTCATTCTGAGAATAGT
GTATGCGGCGACCGAGTTGCTCTTGCCCGGCGTCAATACGGGATAATACCGCGCCACATAGCAGAACTTT
AAAAGTGCTCATCATTGGAAAACGTTCTTCGGGGCGAAAACTCTCAAGGATCTTACCGCTGTTGAGATCC
AGTTCGATGTAACCCACTCGTGCACCCAACTGATCTTCAGCATCTTTTACTTTCACCAGCGTTTCTGGGT
GAGCAAAAACAGGAAGGCAAAATGCCGCAAAAAAGGGAATAAGGGCGACACGGAAATGTTGAATACTCAT
ACTCTTCCTTTTTCAATATTATTGAAGCATTTATCAGGGTTATTGTCTCATGAGCGGATACATATTTGAA
TGTATTTAGAAAAATAAACAAATAGGGGTTCCGCGCACATTTCCCCGAAAAGTGCCACCTGACGTCGACG
GATCGGGAGATCTCCCGATCCCCTATGGTGCACTCTCAGTACAATCTGCTCTGATGCCGCATAGTTAAGC
CAGTATCTGCTCCCTGCTTGTGTGTTGGAGGTCGCTGAGTAGTGCGCGAGCAAAATTTAAGCTACAACAA
GGCAAGGCTTGACCGACAATTGCATGAAGAATCTGCTTAGGGTTAGGCGTTTTGCGCTGCTTCGCGATGT
ACGGGCCAGATATACGCGTTGACATTGATTATTGACTAGTTATTAATAGTAATCAATTACGGGGTCATTA
GTTCATAGCCCATATATGGAGTTCCGCGTTACATAACTTACGGTAAATGGCCCGCCTGGCTGACCGCCCA
ACGACCCCCGCCCATTGACGTCAATAATGACGTATGTTCCCATAGTAACGCCAATAGGGACTTTCCATTG
ACGTCAATGGGTGGAGTATTTACGGTAAACTGCCCACTTGGCAGTACATCAAGTGTATCATATGCCAAGT
ACGCCCCCTATTGACGTCAATGACGGTAAATGGCCCGCCTGGCATTATGCCCAGTACATGACCTTATGGG
ACTTTCCTACTTGGCAGTACATCTACGTATTAGTCATCGCTATTACCATGGTGATGCGGTTTTGGCAGTA
CATCAATGGGCGTGGATAGCGGTTTGACTCACGGGGATTTCCAAGTCTCCACCCCATTGACGTCAATGGG
AGTTTGTTTTGGCACCAAAATCAACGGGACTTTCCAAAATGTCGTAACAACTCCGCCCCATTGACGCAAA
TGGGCGGTAGGCGTGTACGGTGGGAGGTCTATATAAGCAGAGCTCTCTGGCTAACTAGAGAACCCACTGC
TTACTGGCTTATCGAAATTAATACGACTCACTATAGGGAGACCCAAGCTGGCTAGCGTTTAAACTTAAGC
TTACCATGGACTACAAGGACGACGATGACAAGGTACCAGGATCTGGGGATTATAAAGATGATGATGATAA
AGGGTCGGCCGCCAGCTGGAGCCACCCTCAGTTCGAGAAGGGAGGAGGAAGCGGCGGAGGCAGCGGAGGA
GGAAGCTGGAGCCACCCGCAGTTCGAGAAAGGAGCTGGATCCAGCAGCGAACACCAGCTCCTGTGCTGCG
AAGTGGAAACCATCCGCCGCGCGTACCCCGATGCCAACCTCCTCAACGACCGGGTGCTGCGGGCCATGCT
GAAGGCGGAGGAGACCTGCGCGCCCTCGGTGTCCTACTTCAAATGTGTGCAGAAGGAGGTCCTGCCGTCC
ATGCGGAAGATCGTCGCCACCTGGATGCTGGAGGTCTGCGAGGAACAGAAGTGCGAGGAGGAGGTCTTCC
CGCTGGCCATGAACTACCTGGACCGCTTCCTGTCGCTGGAGCCCGTGAAAAAGAGCCGCCTGCAGCTGCT
GGGGGCCACTTGCATGTTCGTGGCCTCTAAGATGAAGGAGACCATCCCCCTGACGGCCGAGAAGCTGTGC
ATCTACACCGACAACTCCATCCGGCCCGAGGAGCTGCTGCAAATGGAGCTGCTCCTGGTGAACAAGCTCA
AGTGGAACCTGGCCGCAATGACCCCGCACGATTTCATTGAACACTTCCTCTCCAAAATGCCAGAGGCGGA
GGAGAACAAACAGATCATCCGCAAACACGCGCAGACCTTCGTTGCCCTCTGTGCCACAGATGTGAAGTTC
ATTTCCAATCCGCCCTCCATGGTGGCAGCGGGGAGCGTGGTGGCCGCAGTGCAAGGCCTGAACCTGAGGA
GCCCCAACAACTTCCTGTCCTACTACCGCCTCACACGCTTCCTCTCCAGAGTGATCAAGTGTGACCCAGA
CTGCCTCCGGGCCTGCCAGGAGCAGATCGAAGCCCTGCTGGAGTCAAGCCTGCGCCAGGCCCAGCAGAAC
ATGGACCCCAAGGCCGCCGAGGAGGAGGAAGAGGAGGAGGAGGAGGTGGACCTGGCTTGCATACCCACCG
ACGTGCGGGACGTGGACATCTGACTCGAGTCTAGAGGGCCCGTTTAAACCCGCTGATCAGCCTCGACTGT
GCCTTCTAGTTGCCAGCCATCTGTTGTTTGCCCCTCCCCCGTGCCTTCCTTGACCCTGGAAGGTGCCACT
CCCACTGTCCTTTCCTAATAAAATGAGGAAATTGCATCGCATTGTCTGAGTAGGTGTCATTCTATTCTGG
GGGGTGGGGTGGGGCAGGACAGCAAGGGGGAGGATTGGGAAGACAATAGCAGGCATGCTGGGGATGCGGT
GGGCTCTATGGCTTCTGAGGCGGAAAGAACCAGCTGGGGCTCTAGGGGGTATCCCC
[124 nt withheld, positions 6077-6200]
C
[91 nt withheld, positions 6202-6292]
A
[49 nt withheld, positions 6294-6342]
CCTTTGACGTTGGAGTCCACGTTCTTT
[37 nt withheld, positions 6370-6406]
ACCCTATCTCGGTCTATTCTTTTGATTT
